>Addgene plasmid #223871 | pD(Nt)_His6 | addgene full sequence | sequence record 445959 | Addgene NGS Result
GGGCCAACTTTTGGCGAAAATGAGACGTTGATCGGCACGTAAGAGGGTCCAACTTTCACCATAATGAAAT
AAGATCACTACCGGGCGTATTTTTTGAGTTATCGAGATTTTCAGGAGCTAAGGAAGCTAAAATGGAGAAA
AAAATCACTGGATATACCACCGTTGATATATCCCAATGGCATCGTAAAGAACATTTTGAGGCATTTCAGT
CAGTTGCTCAATGTACCTATAACCAGACCGTTCAGCTGGATATTACGGCCTTTTTAAAGACCGTAAAGAA
AAATAAGCACAAGTTTTATCCGGCCTTTATTCACATTCTTGCCCGCCTGATGAATGCTCATCCGGAATTC
CGTATGGCAATGAAAGACGGTGAGCTGGTGATATGGGATAGTGTTCACCCTTGTTACACCGTTTTCCATG
AGCAAACTGAAACGTTTTCATCGCTCTGGAGTGAATACCACGACGATTTCCGGCAGTTTCTACACATATA
TTCGCAAGATGTGGCGTGTTACGGTGAAAACCTGGCCTATTTCCCTAAAGGGTTTATTGAGAATATGTTT
TTCGTCTCAGCCAATCCCTGGGTGAGTTTCACCAGTTTTGATTTAAACGTGGCCAATATGGACAACTTCT
TCGCCCCCGTTTTCACCATGGGCAAATATTATACGCAAGGCGACAAGGTGCTGATGCCGCTGGCGATTCA
GGTTCATCATGCCGTTTGTGATGGCTTCCATGTCGGCAGAATGCTTAATGAATTACAACAGTACTGCGAT
GAGTGGCAGGGTGGGGCGTAATTTTTTTAAGGCAGTTATTGGTGCCCTTAAACGCCTGGTTGCTACGCCT
GAATAAGTGATAATAAGCGGATGAATGGCAGAAATTCGAAAGCAAATTCGACCCGGTCGTCGGTTCAGGG
CAGGGTCGTTAAATAGCCGCTTATGTCTATTGCTGGTTTACCGGTTTATTGACTACCGGAAGCAGTGTGA
CCGTGTGCTTCTCAAATGCCTGAGGCCAGTTTGCTCAGGCTCTCCCCGTGGAGGTAATAATTGACGATAT
GATCATTTATTCTGCCTCCCAGCTGACATTCATCCGGGGTCAGCACCGTTTCTGCGGACTGGCTTTCTAC
GTGTTCCGCTTCCTTTAGCAGCCCTTGCGCCCTGAGTGCTTGCGGCAGCGTGAAGCTAATTCCCATGTCA
GCCGTTAAGTGTTCCTGTGTCACTCAAAATTGCTTTGAGAGGCTCTAAGGGCTTCTCAGTGCGTTACATC
CCTGGCTTGTTGTCCACAACCGTTAAACCTTAAAAGCTTTAAAAGCCTTATATATTCTTTTTTTTCTTAT
AAAACTTAAAACCTTAGAGGCTATTTAAGTTGCTGATTTATATTAATTTTATTGTTCAAACATGAGAGCT
TAGTACGTGAAACATGAGAGCTTAGTACGTTAGCCATGAGAGCTTAGTACGTTAGCCATGAGGGTTTAGT
TCGTTAAACATGAGAGCTTAGTACGTTAAACATGAGAGCTTAGTACGTGAAACATGAGAGCTTAGTACGT
ACTATCAACAGGTTGAACTGCTGATCAACAGATCCTCTACGCGGCCGCGGTACCATAACTTCGTATAGCA
TACATTATACGAAGTTATCTGCCAGGCACATGGGTTTTACTAGTATCGATTCGCGACCTACTCCGGAATA
TTAGGTCTCAGGCGCACCATCACCATCACCATGCCATGGAGACCCACTGCTTGAGCCTAGAAGATCCGGC
TGCTAACAAAGCCCGAAAGGAAGCTGAGTTGGCTGCTGTCACCGCTGAGCAATAACTATCATAACCCCTA
GGTGCCATTTCATTACCTCTTTCTCCGCACCCGACATAGATCT
Features (pLannotate 1.2.2; 7 found; start..end, strand, type, name):
     29..131     +  promoter       cat promoter: promoter of the E. coli cat gene encoding chloramphenicol acetyltransferase
    132..788     +  CDS            cat: CAT_ECOLX - Experimental evidence at protein level: Swiss-Prot protein existence level 1. This enzyme is an effector of chloramphenicol resistance in bacteria. From Escherichia coli. This protein is used as a marker in many commonly used cloning vectors, such as pACYC184.
   1064..1177    -  CDS            tnpA (fragment): TN5P_ECOLX - Also known as tnp. Experimental evidence at protein level: Swiss-Prot protein existence level 1. Mediates transposition of transposon Tn5 by a 'cut and paste' mechanism. First, the monomeric transposase binds the 19 bp inverted DNA repeats flanking the transposon. Then, dimerization of the DNA- bound transposase creates a synaptic DNA complex. After nicking of the first DNA strand, excision of the transposon proceeds through a series of intermediates. The transposase then mediates the insertion of the transposon at a new site by strand transfer. The activity of the wild- type tran
   1186..1542    -  rep_origin     R6K γ ori: γ replication origin from E. coli plasmid R6K; requires the R6K initiator protein pi for replication
   1595..1628    +  protein_bind   loxP: Cre-mediated recombination occurs in the 8-bp core sequence (GCATACAT). Cre recombinase
   1695..1712    +  CDS            6xHis: 6xHis affinity tag
   1749..1798    +  CDS            SET1 (fragment): solubility-enhancement tag derived from T7 phage gene 10B
