[The description below was written by a language model from this plasmid's Addgene catalogue record and pLannotate feature annotations shown in this document.]
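Description:
pD(Nt)_His6 is a small (about 1.9 kb) Golden Gate donor plasmid from the 4G-cloning system, a toolkit for rapid gene assembly aimed at expressing multisubunit protein complexes in diverse hosts. It is built on the pD backbone and serves as the source of a synthetic N-terminal hexahistidine tag module that can be joined to a coding sequence of interest during assembly. The plasmid is not an expression vector in its own right: the annotation shows no promoter upstream of the tag, and the Golden Gate restriction sites that release the module are not annotated in the feature table.

Propagation relies on the R6K γ origin, which is conditional and fires only when the R6K initiator protein pi is supplied in trans. The plasmid is therefore maintained in a pir-expressing E. coli strain, here one carrying the pir-116 allele, which gives high copy number. This dependence is useful in donor plasmids because unprocessed donor cannot replicate in standard cloning strains after an assembly reaction. Selection is by chloramphenicol, conferred by the cat gene under its native promoter.

The payload region contains the 6xHis coding sequence, preceded by a single loxP site that could support Cre-mediated recombination, although the record does not say how it is used. Two short automated matches, a fragment of the Tn5 transposase next to the origin and a fragment resembling a T7 gene 10B-derived solubility tag just downstream of the His tag, are partial hits. They probably reflect backbone remnants or linker sequence rather than functional elements.
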