Addgene plasmid #223871: pD(Nt)_His6
Purpose: 4G-cloning donor for N-terminal His6 tag
Depositing lab: Stephan Gruber. Depositing organization: Universite de Lausanne (UNIL). Publication: 4G cloning: rapid gene assembly for expression of multisubunit protein complexes in diverse hosts. Taschner M, Dickinson JB, Roisne-Hamelin F, Gruber S. Life Sci Alliance. 2024 Dec 2;8(1):e202402899. doi: 10.26508/lsa.202402899. Print 2025 Jan. PubMed 39622624.
Backbone
  Vector backbone: pD
  Vector type: Golden-Gate Donor
Growth in bacteria
  Bacterial resistance: Chloramphenicol, 25 μg/mL
  Growth temperature: 37°C
  Growth strain: Pir1 ; strain contains pir-116 mutation for plasmid maintenance at high copy
  Copy number: High Copy
Gene/Insert
  Gene/Insert name: His6
  Species: Synthetic
  Tag / fusion protein: 6xHis (N terminal on insert)
  Cloning method: Gibson Cloning
Terms and licenses: Academic/Nonprofit Terms; Industry Terms: Not Available to Industry
Depositor comments: Please visit https://doi.org/10.1101/2024.06.17.599261 for bioRxiv preprint.
How to cite: pD(Nt)_His6 was a gift from Stephan Gruber (Addgene plasmid # 223871 ; http://n2t.net/addgene:223871 ; RRID:Addgene_223871)
